>Addgene plasmid #21217 | PGK-H2BmCherry | addgene full sequence | sequence record 447568 | Addgene Long Read Sequencing Result
CACCGCCTACATACCTCGCTCTGCTAATCCTGTTACCAGTGGCTGCTGCCAGTGGCGATAAGTCGTGTCT
TACCGGGTTGGACTCAAGACGATAGTTACCGGATAAGGCGCAGCGGTCGGGCTGAACGGGGGGTTCGTGC
ACACAGCCCAGCTTGGAGCGAACGACCTACACCGAACTGAGATACCTACAGCGTGAGCTATGAGAAAGCG
CCACGCTTCCCGAAGGGAGAAAGGCGGACAGGTATCCGGTAAGCGGCAGGGTCGGAACAGGAGAGCGCAC
GAGGGAGCTTCCAGGGGGAAACGCCTGGTATCTTTATAGTCCTGTCGGGTTTCGCCACCTCTGACTTGAG
CGTCGATTTTTGTGATGCTCGTCAGGGGGGCGGAGCCTATGGAAAAACGCCAGCAACGCGGCCTTTTTAC
GGTTCCTGGCCTTTTGCTGGCCTTTTGCTCACATGTTCTTTCCTGCGTTATCCCCTGATTCTGTGGATAA
CCGTATTACCGCCTTTGAGTGAGCTGATACCGCTCGCCGCAGCCGAACGACCGAGCGCAGCGAGTCAGTG
AGCGAGGAAGCGGAAGAGCGCCCAATACGCAAACCGCCTCTCCCCGCGCGTTGGCCGATTCATTAATGCA
GCTGGCACGACAGGTTTCCCGACTGGAAAGCGGGCAGTGAGCGCAACGCAATTAATGTGAGTTAGCTCAC
TCATTAGGCACCCCAGGCTTTACACTTTATGCTTCCGGCTCGTATGTTGTGTGGAATTGTGAGCGGATAA
CAATTTCACACAGGAAACAGCTATGACCATGATTACGCCAAGCGCGCAATTAACCCTCACTAAAGGGAAC
AAAAGCTGGAGCTGCAAGCTTAATGTAGTCTTATGCAATACTCTTGTAGTCTTGCAACATGGTAACGATG
AGTTAGCAACATGCCTTACAAGGAGAGAAAAAGCACCGTGCATGCCGATTGGTGGAAGTAAGGTGGTACG
ATCGTGCCTTATTAGGAAGGCAACAGACGGGTCTGACATGGATTGGACGAACCACTGAATTGCCGCATTG
CAGAGATATTGTATTTAAGTGCCTAGCTCGATACATAAACGGGTCTCTCTGGTTAGACCAGATCTGAGCC
TGGGAGCTCTCTGGCTAACTAGGGAACCCACTGCTTAAGCCTCAATAAAGCTTGCCTTGAGTGCTTCAAG
TAGTGTGTGCCCGTCTGTTGTGTGACTCTGGTAACTAGAGATCCCTCAGACCCTTTTAGTCAGTGTGGAA
AATCTCTAGCAGTGGCGCCCGAACAGGGACTTGAAAGCGAAAGGGAAACCAGAGGAGCTCTCTCGACGCA
GGACTCGGCTTGCTGAAGCGCGCACGGCAAGAGGCGAGGGGCGGCGACTGGTGAGTACGCCAAAAATTTT
GACTAGCGGAGGCTAGAAGGAGAGAGATGGGTGCGAGAGCGTCAGTATTAAGCGGGGGAGAATTAGATCG
CGATGGGAAAAAATTCGGTTAAGGCCAGGGGGAAAGAAAAAATATAAATTAAAACATATAGTATGGGCAA
GCAGGGAGCTAGAACGATTCGCAGTTAATCCTGGCCTGTTAGAAACATCAGAAGGCTGTAGACAAATACT
GGGACAGCTACAACCATCCCTTCAGACAGGATCAGAAGAACTTAGATCATTATATAATACAGTAGCAACC
CTCTATTGTGTGCATCAAAGGATAGAGATAAAAGACACCAAGGAAGCTTTAGACAAGATAGAGGAAGAGC
AAAACAAAAGTAAGACCACCGCACAGCAAGCGGCCGCTGATCTTCAGACCTGGAGGAGGAGATATGAGGG
ACAATTGGAGAAGTGAATTATATAAATATAAAGTAGTAAAAATTGAACCATTAGGAGTAGCACCCACCAA
GGCAAAGAGAAGAGTGGTGCAGAGAGAAAAAAGAGCAGTGGGAATAGGAGCTTTGTTCCTTGGGTTCTTG
GGAGCAGCAGGAAGCACTATGGGCGCAGCGTCAATGACGCTGACGGTACAGGCCAGACAATTATTGTCTG
GTATAGTGCAGCAGCAGAACAATTTGCTGAGGGCTATTGAGGCGCAACAGCATCTGTTGCAACTCACAGT
CTGGGGCATCAAGCAGCTCCAGGCAAGAATCCTGGCTGTGGAAAGATACCTAAAGGATCAACAGCTCCTG
GGGATTTGGGGTTGCTCTGGAAAACTCATTTGCACCACTGCTGTGCCTTGGAATGCTAGTTGGAGTAATA
AATCTCTGGAACAGATTTGGAATCACACGACCTGGATGGAGTGGGACAGAGAAATTAACAATTACACAAG
CTTAATACACTCCTTAATTGAAGAATCGCAAAACCAGCAAGAAAAGAATGAACAAGAATTATTGGAATTA
GATAAATGGGCAAGTTTGTGGAATTGGTTTAACATAACAAATTGGCTGTGGTATATAAAATTATTCATAA
TGATAGTAGGAGGCTTGGTAGGTTTAAGAATAGTTTTTGCTGTACTTTCTATAGTGAATAGAGTTAGGCA
GGGATATTCACCATTATCGTTTCAGACCCACCTCCCAACCCCGAGGGGACCCGACAGGCCCGAAGGAATA
GAAGAAGAAGGTGGAGAGAGAGACAGAGACAGATCCATTCGATTAGTGAACGGATCTCGACGGTATCGGT
TAACTTTTAAAAGAAAAGGGGGGATTGGGGGGTACAGTGCAGGGGAAAGAATAGTAGACATAATAGCAAC
AGACATACAAACTAAAGAATTACAAAAACAAATTACAAAAATTCAAAATTTTATCGATCACGAGACTAGC
CTCGAGAAGCTTGATATCGAATTCCACGGGGTTGGGGTTGCGCCTTTTCCAAGGCAGCCCTGGGTTTGCG
CAGGGACGCGGCTGCTCTGGGCGTGGTTCCGGGAAACGCAGCGGCGCCGACCCTGGGTCTCGCACATTCT
TCACGTCCGTTCGCAGCGTCACCCGGATCTTCGCCGCTACCCTTGTGGGCCCCCCGGCGACGCTTCCTGC
TCCGCCCCTAAGTCGGGAAGGTTCCTTGCGGTTCGCGGCGTGCCGGACGTGACAAACGGAAGCCGCACGT
CTCACTAGTACCCTCGCAGACGGACAGCGCCAGGGAGCAATGGCAGCGCGCCGACCGCGATGGGCTGTGG
CCAATAGCGGCTGCTCAGCAGGGCGCGCCGAGAGCAGCGGCCGGGAAGGGGCGGTGCGGGAGGCGGGGTG
TGGGGCGGTAGTGTGGGCCCTGTTCCTGCCCGCGCGGTGTTCCGCATTCTGCAAGCCTCCGGAGCGCACG
TCGGCAGTCGGCTCCCTCGTTGACCGAATCACCGACCTCTCTCCCCAGGGGGATCCGCCACC
[378 nt withheld, positions 3353-3730]
GATCCGATGGTGAGCAAGGGCGAGGAGGATAACATGGCCATCATCAAGGAGTTCATGCGCTTCAAGGTGC
ACATGGAGGGCTCCGTGAACGGCCACGAGTTCGAGATCGAGGGCGAGGGCGAGGGCCGCCCCTACGAGGG
CACCCAGACCGCCAAGCTGAAGGTGACCAAGGGTGGCCCCCTGCCCTTCGCCTGGGACATCCTGTCCCCT
CAGTTCATGTACGGCTCCAAGGCCTACGTGAAGCACCCCGCCGACATCCCCGACTACTTGAAGCTGTCCT
TCCCCGAGGGCTTCAAGTGGGAGCGCGTGATGAACTTCGAGGACGGCGGCGTGGTGACCGTGACCCAGGA
CTCCTCCCTGCAGGACGGCGAGTTCATCTACAAGGTGAAGCTGCGCGGCACCAACTTCCCCTCCGACGGC
CCCGTAATGCAGAAGAAGACCATGGGCTGGGAGGCCTCCTCCGAGCGGATGTACCCCGAGGACGGCGCCC
TGAAGGGCGAGATCAAGCAGAGGCTGAAGCTGAAGGACGGCGGCCACTACGACGCTGAGGTCAAGACCAC
CTACAAGGCCAAGAAGCCCGTGCAGCTGCCCGGCGCCTACAACGTCAACATCAAGTTGGACATCACCTCC
CACAACGAGGACTACACCATCGTGGAACAGTACGAACGCGCCGAGGGCCGCCACTCCACCGGCGGCATGG
ACGAGCTGTACAAGTAAAGCGGCCGCGTCGACAATCAACCTCTGGATTACAAAATTTGTGAAAGATTGAC
TGGTATTCTTAACTATGTTGCTCCTTTTACGCTATGTGGATACGCTGCTTTAATGCCTTTGTATCATGCT
ATTGCTTCCCGTATGGCTTTCATTTTCTCCTCCTTGTATAAATCCTGGTTGCTGTCTCTTTATGAGGAGT
TGTGGCCCGTTGTCAGGCAACGTGGCGTGGTGTGCACTGTGTTTGCTGACGCAACCCCCACTGGTTGGGG
CATTGCCACCACCTGTCAGCTCCTTTCCGGGACTTTCGCTTTCCCCCTCCCTATTGCCACGGCGGAACTC
ATCGCCGCCTGCCTTGCCCGCTGCTGGACAGGGGCTCGGCTGTTGGGCACTGACAATTCCGTGGTGTTGT
CGGGGAAGCTGACGTCCTTTCCATGGCTGCTCGCCTGTGTTGCCACCTGGATTCTGCGCGGGACGTCCTT
CTGCTACGTCCCTTCGGCCCTCAATCCAGCGGACCTTCCTTCCCGCGGCCTGCTGCCGGCTCTGCGGCCT
CTTCCGCGTCTTCGCCTTCGCCCTCAGACGAGTCGGATCTCCCTTTGGGCCGCCTCCCCGCCTGGAATTC
GAGCTCGGTACCTTTAAGACCAATGACTTACAAGGCAGCTGTAGATCTTAGCCACTTTTTAAAAGAAAAG
GGGGGACTGGAAGGGCTAATTCACTCCCAACGAAGACAAGATCTGCTTTTTGCTTGTACTGGGTCTCTCT
GGTTAGACCAGATCTGAGCCTGGGAGCTCTCTGGCTAACTAGGGAACCCACTGCTTAAGCCTCAATAAAG
CTTGCCTTGAGTGCTTCAAGTAGTGTGTGCCCGTCTGTTGTGTGACTCTGGTAACTAGAGATCCCTCAGA
CCCTTTTAGTCAGTGTGGAAAATCTCTAGCAGTAGTAGTTCATGTCATCTTATTATTCAGTATTTATAAC
TTGCAAAGAAATGAATATCAGAGAGTGAGAGGAACTTGTTTATTGCAGCTTATAATGGTTACAAATAAAG
CAATAGCATCACAAATTTCACAAATAAAGCATTTTTTTCACTGCATTCTAGTTGTGGTTTGTCCAAACTC
ATCAATGTATCTTATCATGTCTGGCTCTAGCTATCCCGCCCCTAACTCCGCCCATCCCGCCCCTAACTCC
GCCCAGTTCCGCCCATTCTCCGCCCCATGGCTGACTAATTTTTTTTATTTATGCAGAGGCCGAGGCCGCC
TCGGCCTCTGAGCTATTCCAGAAGTAGTGAGGAGGCTTTTTTGGAGGCCTAGGGACGTACCCAATTCGCC
CTATAGTGAGTCGTATTACGCGCGCTCACTGGCCGTCGTTTTACAACGTCGTGACTGGGAAAACCCTGGC
GTTACCCAACTTAATCGCCTTGCAGCACATCCCCCTTTCGCCAGCTGGCGTAATAGCGAAGAGGCCCGCA
CCGATCGCCCTTCCCAACAGTTGCGCAGCCTGAATGGCGAATGGG
[124 nt withheld, positions 5946-6069]
C
[91 nt withheld, positions 6071-6161]
A
[49 nt withheld, positions 6163-6211]
CCTTTGACGTTGGAGTCCACGTTCTTTAATAGTGGACTCTTGTTCCAAACTGGAACAACACTCAACCCTA
TCTCGGTCTATTCTTTTGATTTATAAGGGATTTTGCCGATTTCGGCCTATTGGTTAAAAAATGAGCTGAT
TTAACAAAAATTTAACGCGAATTTTAACAAAATATTAACGCTTACAATTTAGGTGGCACTTTTCGGGGAA
ATGTGCGCGGAACCCCTATTTGTTTATTTTTCTAAATACATTCAAATATGTATCCGCTCATGAGACAATA
ACCCTGATAAATGCTTCAATAATATTGAAAAAGGAAGAGTATGAGTATTCAACATTTCCGTGTCGCCCTT
ATTCCCTTTTTTGCGGCATTTTGCCTTCCTGTTTTTGCTCACCCAGAAACGCTGGTGAAAGTAAAAGATG
CTGAAGATCAGTTGGGTGCACGAGTGGGTTACATCGAACTGGATCTCAACAGCGGTAAGATCCTTGAGAG
TTTTCGCCCCGAAGAACGTTTTCCAATGATGAGCACTTTTAAAGTTCTGCTATGTGGCGCGGTATTATCC
CGTATTGACGCCGGGCAAGAGCAACTCGGTCGCCGCATACACTATTCTCAGAATGACTTGGTTGAGTACT
CACCAGTCACAGAAAAGCATCTTACGGATGGCATGACAGTAAGAGAATTATGCAGTGCTGCCATAACCAT
GAGTGATAACACTGCGGCCAACTTACTTCTGACAACGATCGGAGGACCGAAGGAGCTAACCGCTTTTTTG
CACAACATGGGGGATCATGTAACTCGCCTTGATCGTTGGGAACCGGAGCTGAATGAAGCCATACCAAACG
ACGAGCGTGACACCACGATGCCTGTAGCAATGGCAACAACGTTGCGCAAACTATTAACTGGCGAACTACT
TACTCTAGCTTCCCGGCAACAATTAATAGACTGGATGGAGGCGGATAAAGTTGCAGGACCACTTCTGCGC
TCGGCCCTTCCGGCTGGCTGGTTTATTGCTGATAAATCTGGAGCCGGTGAGCGTGGGTCTCGCGGTATCA
TTGCAGCACTGGGGCCAGATGGTAAGCCCTCCCGTATCGTAGTTATCTACACGACGGGGAGTCAGGCAAC
TATGGATGAACGAAATAGACAGATCGCTGAGATAGGTGCCTCACTGATTAAGCATTGGTAACTGTCAGAC
CAAGTTTACTCATATATACTTTAGATTGATTTAAAACTTCATTTTTAATTTAAAAGGATCTAGGTGAAGA
TCCTTTTTGATAATCTCATGACCAAAATCCCTTAACGTGAGTTTTCGTTCCACTGAGCGTCAGACCCCGT
AGAAAAGATCAAAGGATCTTCTTGAGATCCTTTTTTTCTGCGCGTAATCTGCTGCTTGCAAACAAAAAAA
CCACCGCTACCAGCGGTGGTTTGTTTGCCGGATCAAGAGCTACCAACTCTTTTTCCGAAGGTAACTGGCT
TCAGCAGAGCGCAGATACCAAATACTGTTCTTCTAGTGTAGCCGTAGTTAGGCCACCACTTCAAGAACTC
TGTAG
Features (pLannotate 1.2.2; 27 found; start..end, strand, type, name):
    578..670     +  CDS            lacI (fragment): lac repressor; lacI; The lac repressor binds to the lac operator to inhibit transcription in E. coli. This inhibition can be relieved by adding lactose or isopropyl-β-D-thiogalactopyranoside (IPTG).
    683..704     +  protein_bind   CAP binding site: CAP binding activates transcription in the presence of cAMP. E. coli catabolite activator protein
    719..749     +  promoter       lac promoter: promoter for the E. coli lac operon
    757..773     +  protein_bind   lac operator: The lac repressor binds to the lac operator to inhibit transcription in E. coli. This inhibition can be relieved by adding lactose or isopropyl-β-D-thiogalactopyranoside (IPTG). lac repressor encoded by lacI
    818..836     +  promoter       T3 promoter: promoter for bacteriophage T3 RNA polymerase
    864..1090    +  promoter       RSV promoter: Rous sarcoma virus enhancer/promoter
   1091..1271    +  LTR            5' LTR (truncated): truncated 5' long terminal repeat (LTR) from HIV-1
   1318..1443    +  misc_feature   HIV-1 Ψ: packaging signal of human immunodeficiency virus type 1
   1427..1790    +  CDS            HIV-1 gag (fragment): gag protein from human immunodeficiency virus 1; gag
   1936..2169    +  misc_feature   RRE: The Rev response element (RRE) of HIV-1 allows for Rev-dependent mRNA export from the nucleus to the cytoplasm.
   2546..2646    +  CDS            Rev (fragment): human immunodeficiency virus 1 (HIV-1) Rev protein; rev; enhances nuclear export of unspliced and incompletely spliced viral mRNAs
   2665..2782    +  misc_feature   cPPT/CTS: central polypurine tract and central termination sequence of HIV-1
   2802..2825    -  misc_feature   MCS (fragment): pBluescript multiple cloning site
   2828..3338    +  promoter       hPGK promoter: human phosphoglycerate kinase 1 promoter
   3353..3730    +  CDS            H2B (sequence withheld): human histone H2B; HIST1H2BJ
   3737..4444    +  CDS            mCherry: mCherry is a basic (constitutively fluorescent) red fluorescent protein published in 2004, derived from Discosoma sp.. It is reported to be a very rapidly-maturing monomer with low acid sensitivity.
   4463..5051    +  misc_feature   WPRE: woodchuck hepatitis virus posttranscriptional regulatory element
   5068..5136    +  CDS            nef (fragment): NEF_HV1Z2 - Experimental evidence at protein level: Swiss-Prot protein existence level 1. Extracellular Nef protein targets CD4(+) T-lymphocytes for apoptosis by interacting with CXCR4 surface receptors. From Human immunodeficiency virus type 1 group M subtype D (isolate Z2/CDC-Z34) (HIV-1).
   5138..5371    +  LTR            3' LTR (ΔU3): self-inactivating 3' long terminal repeat (LTR) from HIV-1
   5443..5564    +  polyA_signal   SV40 poly(A) signal: SV40 polyadenylation signal
   5604..5739    +  rep_origin     SV40 ori: SV40 origin of replication
   5760..5778    -  promoter       T7 promoter: promoter for bacteriophage T7 RNA polymerase
   5786..5941    +  CDS            lacZα (fragment): LacZα fragment of β-galactosidase; lacZ fragment
   5946..6374    +  rep_origin     f1 ori (sequence partly withheld): f1 bacteriophage origin of replication; arrow indicates direction of (+) strand synthesis
   6427..6531    +  promoter       AmpR promoter: bla
   6532..7392    +  CDS            AmpR: β-lactamase; bla; confers resistance to ampicillin, carbenicillin, and related antibiotics
   7563..395     +  rep_origin     ori (across the origin): high-copy-number ColE1/pMB1/pBR322/pUC origin of replication
