>Addgene plasmid #21217 | PGK-H2BmCherry | analyzer sequence | sequence record 9827
CAGGTGGCACTTTTCGGGGAAATGTGCGCGGAACCCCTATTTGTTTATTTTTCTAAATACATTCAAATAT
GTATCCGCTCATGAGACAATAACCCTGATAAATGCTTCAATAATATTGAAAAAGGAAGAGTATGAGTATT
CAACATTTCCGTGTCGCCCTTATTCCCTTTTTTGCGGCATTTTGCCTTCCTGTTTTTGCTCACCCAGAAA
CGCTGGTGAAAGTAAAAGATGCTGAAGATCAGTTGGGTGCACGAGTGGGTTACATCGAACTGGATCTCAA
CAGCGGTAAGATCCTTGAGAGTTTTCGCCCCGAAGAACGTTTTCCAATGATGAGCACTTTTAAAGTTCTG
CTATGTGGCGCGGTATTATCCCGTATTGACGCCGGGCAAGAGCAACTCGGTCGCCGCATACACTATTCTC
AGAATGACTTGGTTGAGTACTCACCAGTCACAGAAAAGCATCTTACGGATGGCATGACAGTAAGAGAATT
ATGCAGTGCTGCCATAACCATGAGTGATAACACTGCGGCCAACTTACTTCTGACAACGATCGGAGGACCG
AAGGAGCTAACCGCTTTTTTGCACAACATGGGGGATCATGTAACTCGCCTTGATCGTTGGGAACCGGAGC
TGAATGAAGCCATACCAAACGACGAGCGTGACACCACGATGCCTGTAGCAATGGCAACAACGTTGCGCAA
ACTATTAACTGGCGAACTACTTACTCTAGCTTCCCGGCAACAATTAATAGACTGGATGGAGGCGGATAAA
GTTGCAGGACCACTTCTGCGCTCGGCCCTTCCGGCTGGCTGGTTTATTGCTGATAAATCTGGAGCCGGTG
AGCGTGGGTCTCGCGGTATCATTGCAGCACTGGGGCCAGATGGTAAGCCCTCCCGTATCGTAGTTATCTA
CACGACGGGGAGTCAGGCAACTATGGATGAACGAAATAGACAGATCGCTGAGATAGGTGCCTCACTGATT
AAGCATTGGTAACTGTCAGACCAAGTTTACTCATATATACTTTAGATTGATTTAAAACTTCATTTTTAAT
TTAAAAGGATCTAGGTGAAGATCCTTTTTGATAATCTCATGACCAAAATCCCTTAACGTGAGTTTTCGTT
CCACTGAGCGTCAGACCCCGTAGAAAAGATCAAAGGATCTTCTTGAGATCCTTTTTTTCTGCGCGTAATC
TGCTGCTTGCAAACAAAAAAACCACCGCTACCAGCGGTGGTTTGTTTGCCGGATCAAGAGCTACCAACTC
TTTTTCCGAAGGTAACTGGCTTCAGCAGAGCGCAGATACCAAATACTGTCCTTCTAGTGTAGCCGTAGTT
AGGCCACCACTTCAAGAACTCTGTAGCACCGCCTACATACCTCGCTCTGCTAATCCTGTTACCAGTGGCT
GCTGCCAGTGGCGATAAGTCGTGTCTTACCGGGTTGGACTCAAGACGATAGTTACCGGATAAGGCGCAGC
GGTCGGGCTGAACGGGGGGTTCGTGCACACAGCCCAGCTTGGAGCGAACGACCTACACCGAACTGAGATA
CCTACAGCGTGAGCTATGAGAAAGCGCCACGCTTCCCGAAGGGAGAAAGGCGGACAGGTATCCGGTAAGC
GGCAGGGTCGGAACAGGAGAGCGCACGAGGGAGCTTCCAGGGGGAAACGCCTGGTATCTTTATAGTCCTG
TCGGGTTTCGCCACCTCTGACTTGAGCGTCGATTTTTGTGATGCTCGTCAGGGGGGCGGAGCCTATGGAA
AAACGCCAGCAACGCGGCCTTTTTACGGTTCCTGGCCTTTTGCTGGCCTTTTGCTCACATGTTCTTTCCT
GCGTTATCCCCTGATTCTGTGGATAACCGTATTACCGCCTTTGAGTGAGCTGATACCGCTCGCCGCAGCC
GAACGACCGAGCGCAGCGAGTCAGTGAGCGAGGAAGCGGAAGAGCGCCCAATACGCAAACCGCCTCTCCC
CGCGCGTTGGCCGATTCATTAATGCAGCTGGCACGACAGGTTTCCCGACTGGAAAGCGGGCAGTGAGCGC
AACGCAATTAATGTGAGTTAGCTCACTCATTAGGCACCCCAGGCTTTACACTTTATGCTTCCGGCTCGTA
TGTTGTGTGGAATTGTGAGCGGATAACAATTTCACACAGGAAACAGCTATGACCATGATTACGCCAAGCG
CGCAATTAACCCTCACTAAAGGGAACAAAAGCTGGAGCTGCAAGCTTAATGTAGTCTTATGCAATACTCT
TGTAGTCTTGCAACATGGTAACGATGAGTTAGCAACATGCCTTACAAGGAGAGAAAAAGCACCGTGCATG
CCGATTGGTGGAAGTAAGGTGGTACGATCGTGCCTTATTAGGAAGGCAACAGACGGGTCTGACATGGATT
GGACGAACCACTGAATTGCCGCATTGCAGAGATATTGTATTTAAGTGCCTAGCTCGATACAATAAACGGG
TCTCTCTGGTTAGACCAGATCTGAGCCTGGGAGCTCTCTGGCTAACTAGGGAACCCACTGCTTAAGCCTC
AATAAAGCTTGCCTTGAGTGCTTCAAGTAGTGTGTGCCCGTCTGTTGTGTGACTCTGGTAACTAGAGATC
CCTCAGACCCTTTTAGTCAGTGTGGAAAATCTCTAGCAGTGGCGCCCGAACAGGGACCTGAAAGCGAAAG
GGAAACCAGAGCTCTCTCGACGCAGGACTCGGCTTGCTGAAGCGCGCACGGCAAGAGGCGAGGGGCGGCG
ACTGGTGAGTACGCCAAAAATTTTGACTAGCGGAGGCTAGAAGGAGAGAGATGGGTGCGAGAGCGTCAGT
ATTAAGCGGGGGAGAATTAGATCGCGATGGGAAAAAATTCGGTTAAGGCCAGGGGGAAAGAAAAAATATA
AATTAAAACATATAGTATGGGCAAGCAGGGAGCTAGAACGATTCGCAGTTAATCCTGGCCTGTTAGAAAC
ATCAGAAGGCTGTAGACAAATACTGGGACAGCTACAACCATCCCTTCAGACAGGATCAGAAGAACTTAGA
TCATTATATAATACAGTAGCAACCCTCTATTGTGTGCATCAAAGGATAGAGATAAAAGACACCAAGGAAG
CTTTAGACAAGATAGAGGAAGAGCAAAACAAAAGTAAGACCACCGCACAGCAAGCGGCCGCTGATCTTCA
GACCTGGAGGAGGAGATATGAGGGACAATTGGAGAAGTGAATTATATAAATATAAAGTAGTAAAAATTGA
ACCATTAGGAGTAGCACCCACCAAGGCAAAGAGAAGAGTGGTGCAGAGAGAAAAAAGAGCAGTGGGAATA
GGAGCTTTGTTCCTTGGGTTCTTGGGAGCAGCAGGAAGCACTATGGGCGCAGCCTCAATGACGCTGACGG
TACAGGCCAGACAATTATTGTCTGGTATAGTGCAGCAGCAGAACAATTTGCTGAGGGCTATTGAGGCGCA
ACAGCATCTGTTGCAACTCACAGTCTGGGGCATCAAGCAGCTCCAGGCAAGAATCCTGGCTGTGGAAAGA
TACCTAAAGGATCAACAGCTCCTGGGGATTTGGGGTTGCTCTGGAAAACTCATTTGCACCACTGCTGTGC
CTTGGAATGCTAGTTGGAGTAATAAATCTCTGGAACAGATTTGGAATCACACGACCTGGATGGAGTGGGA
CAGAGAAATTAACAATTACACAAGCTTAATACACTCCTTAATTGAAGAATCGCAAAACCAGCAAGAAAAG
AATGAACAAGAATTATTGGAATTAGATAAATGGGCAAGTTTGTGGAATTGGTTTAACATAACAAATTGGC
TGTGGTATATAAAATTATTCATAATGATAGTAGGAGGCTTGGTAGGTTTAAGAATAGTTTTTGCTGTACT
TTCTATAGTGAATAGAGTTAGGCAGGGATATTCACCATTATCGTTTCAGACCCACCTCCCAACCCCGAGG
GGACCCGACAGGCCCGAAGGAATAGAAGAAGAAGGTGGAGAGAGAGACAGAGACAGATCCATTCGATTAG
TGAACGGATCTCGACGGTATCGGTTAACTTTTAAAAGAAAAGGGGGGATTGGGGGGTACAGTGCAGGGGA
AAGAATAGTAGACATAATAGCAACAGACATACAAACAAAGAATTACAAAAACAAATTACAAAAATTCAAA
ATTTTATCGATCACGAGACTAGCCTCGAGAAGCTTGATATCGAATTCCCACGGGGTTGGGGTTGCGCCTT
TTCCAAGGCAGCCCTGGGTTTGCGCAGGGACGCGGCTGCTCTGGGCGTGGTTCCGGGAAACGCAGCGGCG
CCGACCCTGGGTCTCGCACATTCTTCACGTCCGTTCGCAGCGTCACCCGGATCTTCGCCGCTACCCTTGT
GGGCCCCCCGGCGACGCTTCCTGCTCCGCCCCTAAGTCGGGAAGGTTCCTTGCGGTTCGCGGCGTGCCGG
ACGTGACAAACGGAAGCCGCACGTCTCACTAGTACCCTCGCAGACGGACAGCGCCAGGGAGCAATGGCAG
CGCGCCGACCGCGATGGGCTGTGGCCAATAGCGGCTGCTCAGCGGGGCGCGCCGAGAGCAGCGGCCGGGA
AGGGGCGGTGCGGGAGGCGGGGTGTGGGGCGGTAGTGTGGGCCCTGTTCCTGCCCGCGCGGTGTTCCGCA
TTCTGCAAGCCTCCGGAGCGCACGTCGGCAGTCGGCTCCCTCGTTGACCGAATCACCGACCTCTCTCCCC
AGGGGGATCCCACC
[76 nt withheld, positions 4705-4780]
G
[277 nt withheld, positions 4782-5058]
ATCACCAAGTACACCAGCGCGGATCCCGCCACCATGGTGAGCAAGGGCGAGGAGGATAACATGGCCATCA
TCAAGGAGTTCATGCGCTTCAAGGTGCACATGGAGGGCTCCGTGAACGGCCACGAGTTCGAGATCGAGGG
CGAGGGCGAGGGCCGCCCCTACGAGGGCACCCAGACCGCCAAGCTGAAGGTGACCAAGGGTGGCCCCCTG
CCCTTCGCCTGGGACATCCTGTCCCCTCAGTTCATGTACGGCTCCAAGGCCTACGTGAAGCACCCCGCCG
ACATCCCCGACTACTTGAAGCTGTCCTTCCCCGAGGGCTTCAAGTGGGAGCGCGTGATGAACTTCGAGGA
CGGCGGCGTGGTGACCGTGACCCAGGACTCCTCCCTGCAGGACGGCGAGTTCATCTACAAGGTGAAGCTG
CGCGGCACCAACTTCCCCTCCGACGGCCCCGTAATGCAGAAGAAGACCATGGGCTGGGAGGCCTCCTCCG
AGCGGATGTACCCCGAGGACGGCGCCCTGAAGGGCGAGATCAAGCAGAGGCTGAAGCTGAAGGACGGCGG
CCACTACGACGCTGAGGTCAAGACCACCTACAAGGCCAAGAAGCCCGTGCAGCTGCCCGGCGCCTACAAC
GTCAACATCAAGTTGGACATCACCTCCCACAACGAGGACTACACCATCGTGGAACAGTACGAACGCGCCG
AGGGCCGCCACTCCACCGGCGGCATGGACGAGCTGTACAAGTAAAGCGGCCGCGTCGACAATCAACCTCT
GGATTACAAAATTTGTGAAAGATTGACTGGTATTCTTAACTATGTTGCTCCTTTTACGCTATGTGGATAC
GCTGCTTTAATGCCTTTGTATCATGCTATTGCTTCCCGTATGGCTTTCATTTTCTCCTCCTTGTATAAAT
CCTGGTTGCTGTCTCTTTATGAGGAGTTGTGGCCCGTTGTCAGGCAACGTGGCGTGGTGTGCACTGTGTT
TGCTGACGCAACCCCCACTGGTTGGGGCATTGCCACCACCTGTCAGCTCCTTTCCGGGACTTTCGCTTTC
CCCCTCCCTATTGCCACGGCGGAACTCATCGCCGCCTGCCTTGCCCGCTGCTGGACAGGGGCTCGGCTGT
TGGGCACTGACAATTCCGTGGTGTTGTCGGGGAAGCTGACGTCCTTTCCATGGCTGCTCGCCTGTGTTGC
CACCTGGATTCTGCGCGGGACGTCCTTCTGCTACGTCCCTTCGGCCCTCAATCCAGCGGACCTTCCTTCC
CGCGGCCTGCTGCCGGCTCTGCGGCCTCTTCCGCGTCTTCGCCTTCGCCCTCAGACGAGTCGGATCTCCC
TTTGGGCCGCCTCCCCGCCTGGAATTCGAGCTCGGTACCTTTAAGACCAATGACTTACAAGGCAGCTGTA
GATCTTAGCCACTTTTTAAAAGAAAAGGGGGGACTGGAAGGGCTAATTCACTCCCAACGAAGACAAGATC
TGCTTTTTGCTTGTACTGGGTCTCTCTGGTTAGACCAGATCTGAGCCTGGGAGCTCTCTGGCTAACTAGG
GAACCCACTGCTTAAGCCTCAATAAAGCTTGCCTTGAGTGCTTCAAGTAGTGTGTGCCCGTCTGTTGTGT
GACTCTGGTAACTAGAGATCCCTCAGACCCTTTTAGTCAGTGTGGAAAATCTCTAGCAGTAGTAGTTCAT
GTCATCTTATTATTCAGTATTTATAACTTGCAAAGAAATGAATATCAGAGAGTGAGAGGAACTTGTTTAT
TGCAGCTTATAATGGTTACAAATAAAGCAATAGCATCACAAATTTCACAAATAAAGCATTTTTTTCACTG
CATTCTAGTTGTGGTTTGTCCAAACTCATCAATGTATCTTATCATGTCTGGCTCTAGCTATCCCGCCCCT
AACTCCGCCCAGTTCCGCCCATTCTCCGCCCCATGGCTGACTAATTTTTTTTATTTATGCAGAGGCCGAG
GCCGCCTCGGCCTCTGAGCTATTCCAGAAGTAGTGAGGAGGCTTTTTTGGAGGCCTAGGCTTTTGCGTCG
AGACGTACCCAATTCGCCCTATAGTGAGTCGTATTACGCGCGCTCACTGGCCGTCGTTTTACAACGTCGT
GACTGGGAAAACCCTGGCGTTACCCAACTTAATCGCCTTGCAGCACATCCCCCTTTCGCCAGCTGGCGTA
ATAGCGAAGAGGCCCGCACCGATCGCCCTTCCCAACAGTTGCGCAGCCTGAATGGCGAATGGCGCG
[124 nt withheld, positions 7295-7418]
C
[91 nt withheld, positions 7420-7510]
A
[49 nt withheld, positions 7512-7560]
CCTTTGACGTTGGAGTCCACGTTCTTTAATAGTGGACTCTTGTTCCAAACTGGAACAACACTCAACCCTA
TCTCGGTCTATTCTTTTGATTTATAAGGGATTTTGCCGATTTCGGCCTATTGGTTAAAAAATGAGCTGAT
TTAACAAAAATTTAACGCGAATTTTAACAAAATATTAACGTTTACAATTTCC
Features (pLannotate 1.2.2; 27 found; start..end, strand, type, name):
     27..131     +  promoter       AmpR promoter: bla
    132..992     +  CDS            AmpR: β-lactamase; bla; confers resistance to ampicillin, carbenicillin, and related antibiotics
   1163..1751    +  rep_origin     ori: high-copy-number ColE1/pMB1/pBR322/pUC origin of replication
   1934..2026    +  CDS            lacI (fragment): lac repressor; lacI; The lac repressor binds to the lac operator to inhibit transcription in E. coli. This inhibition can be relieved by adding lactose or isopropyl-β-D-thiogalactopyranoside (IPTG).
   2039..2060    +  protein_bind   CAP binding site: CAP binding activates transcription in the presence of cAMP. E. coli catabolite activator protein
   2075..2105    +  promoter       lac promoter: promoter for the E. coli lac operon
   2113..2129    +  protein_bind   lac operator: The lac repressor binds to the lac operator to inhibit transcription in E. coli. This inhibition can be relieved by adding lactose or isopropyl-β-D-thiogalactopyranoside (IPTG). lac repressor encoded by lacI
   2174..2192    +  promoter       T3 promoter: promoter for bacteriophage T3 RNA polymerase
   2220..2441    +  promoter       RSV promoter: Rous sarcoma virus enhancer/promoter
   2448..2628    +  LTR            5' LTR (truncated): truncated 5' long terminal repeat (LTR) from HIV-1
   2672..2797    +  misc_feature   HIV-1 Ψ: packaging signal of human immunodeficiency virus type 1
   2781..3144    +  CDS            HIV-1 gag (fragment): gag protein from human immunodeficiency virus 1; gag
   3239..3575    +  ncRNA          RRE: Accession: RF00036 - HIV Rev response element
   3900..4000    +  CDS            Rev (fragment): human immunodeficiency virus 1 (HIV-1) Rev protein; rev; enhances nuclear export of unspliced and incompletely spliced viral mRNAs
   4019..4135    +  misc_feature   cPPT/CTS: central polypurine tract and central termination sequence of HIV-1
   4155..4178    -  misc_feature   MCS (fragment): pBluescript multiple cloning site
   4182..4692    +  promoter       hPGK promoter: human phosphoglycerate kinase 1 promoter
   4705..5078    +  CDS            H2B (fragment) (sequence partly withheld): human histone H2B; HIST1H2BJ
   5092..5799    +  CDS            mCherry: mCherry is a basic (constitutively fluorescent) red fluorescent protein published in 2004, derived from Discosoma sp.. It is reported to be a very rapidly-maturing monomer with low acid sensitivity.
   5818..6406    +  misc_feature   WPRE: woodchuck hepatitis virus posttranscriptional regulatory element
   6423..6491    +  CDS            nef (fragment): NEF_HV1Z2 - Experimental evidence at protein level: Swiss-Prot protein existence level 1. Extracellular Nef protein targets CD4(+) T-lymphocytes for apoptosis by interacting with CXCR4 surface receptors. From Human immunodeficiency virus type 1 group M subtype D (isolate Z2/CDC-Z34) (HIV-1).
   6493..6726    +  LTR            3' LTR (ΔU3): self-inactivating 3' long terminal repeat (LTR) from HIV-1
   6798..6919    +  polyA_signal   SV40 poly(A) signal: SV40 polyadenylation signal
   6938..7073    +  rep_origin     SV40 ori: SV40 origin of replication
   7106..7124    -  promoter       T7 promoter: promoter for bacteriophage T7 RNA polymerase
   7132..7287    +  CDS            lacZα (fragment): LacZα fragment of β-galactosidase; lacZ fragment
   7295..7750    +  rep_origin     f1 ori (sequence partly withheld): f1 bacteriophage origin of replication; arrow indicates direction of (+) strand synthesis
