[The description below was written by a language model from this plasmid's Addgene catalogue record, the feature table of its GenBank file and pLannotate feature annotations shown in this document.]
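Description:
PGK-H2BmCherry is a self-inactivating HIV-1-based lentiviral transfer plasmid built on the SIN18 backbone, about 7.75 kb in full. It is propagated in E. coli through a high-copy ColE1/pUC-type origin with ampicillin selection (β-lactamase), and it also carries an f1 origin plus pBluescript-derived remnants (lac promoter/operator, lacZα fragment, T3 and T7 promoters). The viral portion has a third-generation-style layout. An RSV enhancer/promoter replaces the U3 region of a truncated 5' LTR to drive genomic RNA synthesis in packaging cells. It is followed by the Ψ packaging signal with a gag fragment, the Rev response element for Rev-dependent nuclear export, and the cPPT/CTS. The 3' LTR has a ΔU3 deletion, so the integrated provirus lacks LTR promoter activity and expression depends on the internal promoter. An SV40 poly(A) signal and SV40 origin lie downstream of the 3' LTR.

The catalogued insert is the human phosphoglycerate kinase 1 (PGK) promoter, roughly 0.5 kb, cloned between XhoI and BamHI sites upstream of a backbone-encoded fusion of human histone H2B to mCherry. This constitutive promoter drives a chromatin-bound red fluorescent protein that labels nuclei, and a WPRE after the coding sequence enhances transcript expression. No mammalian drug-selection marker is annotated.

The associated publication concerns lentiviral vectors for making stable human embryonic stem cell lines for fluorescent tracking and selection of cardiomyocytes, which fits use as a nuclear marker for cell tracking. Two full-length sequence records differ by a few bases, and the depositor notes mismatches that do not affect mCherry expression. The separate GenBank record covers only a 744 bp mCherry segment.
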