Addgene plasmid #21217: PGK-H2BmCherry
Depositing lab: Mark Mercola. Depositing organization: Sanford Burnham Prebys Medical Discovery Institute. Publication: Lentiviral vectors and protocols for creation of stable hESC lines for fluorescent tracking and drug resistance selection of cardiomyocytes. Kita-Matsuo H, Barcova M, Prigozhina N, Salomonis N, Wei K, Jacot JG, Nelson B, Spiering S, Haverslag R, Kim C, Talantova M, Bajpai R, Calzolari D, Terskikh A, McCulloch AD, Price JH, Conklin BR, Chen HS, Mercola M. PLoS ONE. 2009 . 4(4):e5046. 10.1371/journal.pone.0005046 PubMed 19352491.
Backbone
  Vector backbone: SIN18
  Backbone size w/o insert (bp): 7215
  Vector type: Lentiviral
Growth in bacteria
  Bacterial resistance: Ampicillin, 100 μg/mL
  Growth temperature: 37°C
  Growth strain: Stbl3
  Copy number: Unknown
Gene/Insert
  Gene/Insert name: Phosphoglycerate kinase promoter (alt name: PGK promoter)
  Species: H. sapiens (human)
  Insert size (bp): 541
  Entrez Gene: PGK1 (a.k.a. HEL-S-68p, MIG10, PGKA)
  Tag / fusion protein: H2B-mCherry (C terminal on backbone)
  Cloning method: Restriction Enzyme; 5′ cloning site XhoI (not destroyed); 3′ cloning site BamHI (not destroyed)
  Sequencing primers: 5′ ACC CTC GCA GAC GGA CAG; 3′ CTT GAA GCG CAT GAA CTC
Terms and licenses: Academic/Nonprofit Terms; Industry Terms: Not Available to Industry
Depositor comments: There are several mismatches between depositor's and Addgene sequence. These mutations do not affect mCherry expression.
How to cite: PGK-H2BmCherry was a gift from Mark Mercola (Addgene plasmid # 21217 ; http://n2t.net/addgene:21217 ; RRID:Addgene_21217)
