LOCUS       Exported 744 bp ds-DNA linear SYN 25-MAY-2021
DEFINITION  synthetic linear DNA
ACCESSION   .
VERSION     .
KEYWORDS    PGK-H2BmCherry
SOURCE      synthetic DNA construct
  ORGANISM  synthetic DNA construct
REFERENCE   1 (bases 1 to 744)
  AUTHORS   Kita-Matsuo H, Barcova M, Prigozhina N, Salomonis N, Wei K, Jacot
            JG, Nelson B, Spiering S, Haverslag R, Kim C, Talantova M, Bajpai R,
            Calzolari D, Terskikh A, McCulloch AD, Price JH, Conklin BR, Chen
            HS, Mercola M
  TITLE     Lentiviral vectors and protocols for creation of stable hESC lines
            for fluorescent tracking and drug resistance selection of
            cardiomyocytes.
  JOURNAL   PLoS ONE. 2009 . 4(4):e5046.
  PUBMED    19352491
REFERENCE   2 (bases 1 to 744)
  AUTHORS   .
  TITLE     Direct Submission
  JOURNAL   Exported May 25, 2021 from SnapGene Server 1.1.58
            http://www.snapgene.com
FEATURES             Location/Qualifiers
     source          1..744
                     /organism="synthetic DNA construct"
                     /mol_type="other DNA"
     CDS             complement(24..734)
                     /codon_start=1
                     /product="monomeric derivative of DsRed fluorescent protein
                     (Shaner et al., 2004)"
                     /label=mCherry
                     /note="mammalian codon-optimized"
                     /translation="MVSKGEEDNMAIIKEFMRFKVHMEGSVNGHEFEIEGEGEGRPYEG
                     TQTAKLKVTKGGPLPFAWDILSPQFMYGSKAYVKHPADIPDYLKLSFPEGFKWERVMNF
                     EDGGVVTVTQDSSLQDGEFIYKVKLRGTNFPSDGPVMQKKTMGWEASSERMYPEDGALK
                     GEIKQRLKLKDGGHYDAEVKTTYKAKKPVQLPGAYNVNIKLDITSHNEDYTIVEQYERA
                     EGRHSTGGMDELYK"
     primer_bind     complement(302..321)
                     /label=mCherry-F
                     /note="mCherry, forward primer"
     primer_bind     571..589
                     /label=mCherry-R
                     /note="mCherry, reverse primer"
ORIGIN
        1 ggttgattgt cgacgcggcc gctttacttg tacagctcgt ccatgccgcc ggtggagtgg
       61 cggccctcgg cgcgttcgta ctgttccacg atggtgtagt cctcgttgtg ggaggtgatg
      121 tccaacttga tgttgacgtt gtaggcgccg ggcagctgca cgggcttctt ggccttgtag
      181 gtggtcttga cctcagcgtc gtagtggccg ccgtccttca gcttcagcct ctgcttgatc
      241 tcgcccttca gggcgccgtc ctcggggtac atccgctcgg aggaggcctc ccagcccatg
      301 gtcttcttct gcattacggg gccgtcggag gggaagttgg tgccgcgcag cttcaccttg
      361 tagatgaact cgccgtcctg cagggaggag tcctgggtca cggtcaccac gccgccgtcc
      421 tcgaagttca tcacgcgctc ccacttgaag ccctcgggga aggacagctt caagtagtcg
      481 gggatgtcgg cggggtgctt cacgtaggcc ttggagccgt acatgaactg aggggacagg
      541 atgtcccagg cgaagggcag ggggccaccc ttggtcacct tcagcttggc ggtctgggtg
      601 ccctcgtagg ggcggccctc gccctcgccc tcgatctcga actcgtggcc gttcacggag
      661 ccctccatgt gcaccttgaa gcgcatgaac tccttgatga tggccatgtt atcctcctcg
      721 cccttgctca ccatcggatc ctta
//
