>Addgene plasmid #21217 | PGK-H2BmCherry | addgene partial sequence | sequence record 76078 | mCherry-R 5'-TTGGTCACCTTCAGCTTGG-3'
CTCGATCTCGAACTCGTGGCCGTTCACGGAGCCCTCCATGTGCACCTTGAAGCGCATGAACTCCTTGATG
ATGGCCATGTTATCCTCCTCGCCCTTGCTCACCATCGGATC
[378 nt withheld, positions 112-489]
GGTGGCGGATCCCCCTGGGGAGAGAGGTCGGTGATTCGGTCAACGAGGGAGCCGACTGCCGACGTGCGCT
CCGGAGGCTTGCAGAATGCGGAACACCGCGCGGGCAGGAACAGGGCCCACACTACCGCCCCACACCCCGC
CTCCCGCACCGCCCCTTCCCGGCCGCTGCTCTCGGCGCGCCCTGCTGAGCAGCCGCTATTGGCCACAGCC
CATCGCGGTCGGCGCGCTGCCATTGCTCCCTGGCGCTGTCCGTCTGCGA
